>Addgene plasmid #46763 | pKIKOarsBCm | depositor full sequence | sequence record 66218 | Genbank: KC503965
GGAGGATATTCATATGGACCATGGCTAATTCCCATGTCAGCCGTTAAGTGTTCCTGTGTCACTGAAAATT
GCTTTGAGAGGCTCTAAGGGCTTCTCAGTGCGTTACATCCCTGGCTTGTTGTCCACAACCGTTAAACCTT
AAAAGCTTTAAAAGCCTTATATATTCTTTTTTTTCTTATAAAACTTAAAACCTTAGAGGCTATTTAAGTT
GCTGATTTATATTAATTTTATTGTTCAAACATGAGAGCTTAGTACGTGAAACATGAGAGCTTAGTACGTT
AGCCATGAGAGCTTAGTACGTTAGCCATGAGGGTTTAGTTCGTTAAACATGAGAGCTTAGTACGTTAAAC
ATGAGAGCTTAGTACGTGAAACATGAGAGCTTAGTACGTACTATCAACAGGTTGAACTGCGGATCTTGCG
GCCGCAAAAATTAAAAATGAAGTTTTAAATCAATCTAAAGTATATATGAGTAAACTTGGTCTGACAGTTA
CCAATGCTTAATCAGTGAGGCACCTATCTCAGCGATCTGTCTATTTCGTTCATCCATAGTTGCCTGACTC
CCCGTCGTGTAGATAACTACGATACGGGAGGGCTTACCATCTGGCCCCAGTGCTGCAATGATACCGCGAG
ACCCACGCTCACCGGCTCCAGATTTATCAGCAATAAACCAGCCAGCCGGAAGGGCCGAGCGCAGAAGTGG
TCCTGCAACTTTATCCGCCTCCATCCAGTCTATTAATTGTTGCCGGGAAGCTAGAGTAAGTAGTTCGCCA
GTTAATAGTTTGCGCAACGTTGTTGCCATTGCTACAGGCATCGTGGTGTCACGCTCGTCGTTTGGTATGG
CTTCATTCAGCTCCGGTTCCCAACGATCAAGGCGAGTTACATGATCCCCCATGTTGTGCAAAAAAGCGGT
TAGCTCCTTCGGTCCTCCGATCGTTGTCAGAAGTAAGTTGGCCGCAGTGTTATCACTCATGGTTATGGCA
GCACTGCATAATTCTCTTACTGTCATGCCATCCGTAAGATGCTTTTCTGTGACTGGTGAGTACTCAACCA
AGTCATTCTGAGAATAGTGTATGCGGCGACCGAGTTGCTCTTGCCCGGCGTCAATACGGGATAATACCGC
GCCACATAGCAGAACTTTAAAAGTGCTCATCATTGGAAAACGTTCTTCGGGGCGAAAACTCTCAAGGATC
TTACCGCTGTTGAGATCCAGTTCGATGTAACCCACTCGTGCACCCAACTGATCTTCAGCATCTTTTACTT
TCACCAGCGTTTCTGGGTGAGCAAAAACAGGAAGGCAAAATGCCGCAAAAAAGGGAATAAGGGCGACACG
GAAATGTTGAATACTCATACTCTTCCTTTTTCAATATTATTGAAGCATTTATCAGGGTTATTGTCTCATG
AGCGGATACATATTTGAATGTATTTAGAAAAATAAACAAATAGGGGTTCCGCGCACATTTCCCCGAAAAG
TGCCACCTGCATCCAGAAACGTCCCAAATCGCAGCCAATCACATTGGCATAAACCATCGCTTCTTTGATA
ACGCCAGATGCCGTGCTGCCATCAATGGACAACGCGCCAACCAGTACCGTCGGCATATTGTTCATAATAG
AAGAGAGGAAGGCGGTGAGGAATCCGGTGCCGAGCGTCGCGGCCCACAGGCCGTTATCCGCCAGCACGTT
GAGTACGCCAGAAAGATATTCCGTTAATCCGGCATTGCGCAGGCCATAAACCACCAGATACATGCCGAGC
GAGAAGATGACAATCTGCCAGGGGGCACCGCGCAGGACTTTACCCGTATTAATCGCATGACCGCGTTTAG
CGACGACAAATAATATCAGCGCGCCCACAGCTGCAATGGCGCTCACCGGACTGCCGAGCGGTTCCAGGAC
GAAAAATCCCACCAGCAGAAGCAGTAAAACAACCCAGCCAGTTTTGAACGTAGCAGGATCTTTGATCGCT
TCTGCGGGAGATTTCAGCAGCGCCATATCGTAGTTCTGCGGAATATCTTTGCGAAAATAGAGATGTAACA
TCACCAGCGTGGCAACAATCGCGGCGATAAACAAAAAAAACCCCGCTTCGGCGGGGTTTTTTTTAATCGT
AGGCTGGAGCTGCTTCGAAGTTCCTATACTTTCTAGAGAATAGGAACTTCGGAATAGGAACTTCATTTAA
ATGGCGCGCCTTACGCCCCGCCCTGCCACTCATCGCAGTACTGTTGTAATTCATTAAGCATTCTGCCGAC
ATGGAAGCCATCACAAACGGCATGATGAACCTGAATCGCCAGCGGCATCAGCACCTTGTCGCCTTGCGTA
TAATATTTGCCCATGGTGAAAACGGGGGCGAAGAAGTTGTCCATATTGGCCACGTTTAAATCAAAACTGG
TGAAACTCACCCAGGGATTGGCTGAGACGAAAAACATATTCTCAATAAACCCTTTAGGGAAATAGGCCAG
GTTTTCACCGTAACACGCCACATCTTGCGAATATATGTGTAGAAACTGCCGGAAATCGTCGTGGTATTCA
CTCCAGAGCGATGAAAACGTTTCAGTTTGCTCATGGAAAACGGTGTAACAAGGGTGAACACTATCCCATA
TCACCAGCTCACCGTCTTTCATTGCCATACGTAATTCCGGATGAGCATTCATCAGGCGGGCAAGAATGTG
AATAAAGGCCGGATAAAACTTGTGCTTATTTTTCTTTACGGTCTTTAAAAAGGCCGTAATATCCAGCTGA
ACGGTCTGGTTATAGGTACATTGAGCAACTGACTGAAATGCCTCAAAATGTTCTTTACGATGCCATTGGG
ATATATCAACGGTGGTATATCCAGTGATTTTTTTCTCCATTTTAGCTTCCTTAGCTCCTGAAAATCTCGA
CAACTCAAAAAATACGCCCGGTAGTGATCTTATTTCATTATGGTGAAAGTTGGAACCTCTTACGTGCCGA
TCAACGTCTCATTTTCGCCAAAAGTTGGCCCAGGGCTTCCCGGTATCAACAGGGACACCAGGATTTATTT
ATTCTGCGAAGTGATCTTCCGTCACAGGTAGGCGCGCCGAAGTTCCTATACTTTCTAGAGAATAGGAACT
TCGGAATAGGAACTAAGGAGGATATTCATATAGACCATGATTGCATGCGGTACCGAGCTCGGATCCACTA
GTAGAGGATAAAACATATGGAATTCCTGCAGTGCGCAGTCGACGCGCAAAAAACCCCGCCCCTGACAGGG
CGGGGTTTTTTCGCTGTTTATCCACCGGCACCATCACCGAGGCGTATTCGCGAAAGCCGAGGCCAAAGAA
ATCAGCGGAAACGATATTCACCAGGTTGGAGACAATAAGCGGCAGGCTGGCGGTATCGGCAATGAATCCG
GCCGCCATCACGAACGCCAGCGTAGTGCCTTTACTGAACCCTAAAGCCAGCAGCATGGCGATGACAATCG
GTGTCAAAATAAGCGCCGCGCCATCATTGGCAAACAGGGCGGCAACGGCAGCACCGAGCAGGACAATCCA
GGTAAACAGCAAGCGACCACGACCATTACCCCAGCGTGAGACGTGCAGCGCCGCCCATTCAAAAAAGCCG
GACTCATCCAGCAGCAGGCTGATGATAATGACGGCGATAAACGCAGCCGTCGCGTTCCAGACGATATTCC
ACACCACCGGAATATCACCCGGATGGACCACGCCCGTAACTAACGCCAGTACTGCGCCGAGCGTTGCACT
CCAGCCGATGCCTAAACCTTTCGGCTGCCAGATAACCAATACGATGGTCAGGACGTTTCTG
Features (pLannotate 1.2.2; 9 found; start..end, strand, type, name):
     35..417     -  rep_origin     R6K γ ori: γ replication origin from E. coli plasmid R6K; requires the R6K initiator protein pi for replication
    488..1348    -  CDS            AmpR: β-lactamase; bla; confers resistance to ampicillin, carbenicillin, and related antibiotics
   1349..1453    -  promoter       AmpR promoter: bla
   1492..2058    -  CDS            arsB (fragment): ARSB_ECOLI - Also known as arsF. Experimental evidence at protein level: Swiss-Prot protein existence level 1. Involved in arsenical resistance. Thought to form the channel of an arsenite pump (By similarity). From Escherichia coli (strain K12).
   2117..2164    -  protein_bind   FRT: FLP-mediated recombination occurs in the 8-bp core sequence TCTAGAAA (Turan and Bode, 2011). FLP recombinase from the Saccharomyces cerevisiae 2μ plasmid
   2181..2840    -  CDS            CmR: chloramphenicol acetyltransferase; cat; confers resistance to chloramphenicol
   2841..2943    -  promoter       cat promoter: promoter of the E. coli cat gene encoding chloramphenicol acetyltransferase
   3049..3082    -  protein_bind   FRT (minimal): supports FLP-mediated excision but not integration (Turan and Bode, 2011) FLP recombinase from the Saccharomyces cerevisiae 2μ plasmid
   3240..3764    -  CDS            arsB (fragment): ARSB_ECOLI - Also known as arsF. Experimental evidence at protein level: Swiss-Prot protein existence level 1. Involved in arsenical resistance. Thought to form the channel of an arsenite pump (By similarity). From Escherichia coli (strain K12).
