>Addgene plasmid #46763 | pKIKOarsBCm | addgene full sequence | sequence record 457467 | Addgene NGS Result
GGAGGATATTCAAATGGACCATGGCTAATTCCCATGTCAGCCGTTAAGTGTTCCTGTGTCACTCAAAATT
GCTTTGAGAGGCTCTAAGGGCTTCTCAGTGCGTTACATCCCTGGCTTGTTGTCCACAACCGTTAAACCTT
AAAAGCTTTAAAAGCCTTATATATTCTTTTTTTTCTTATAAAACTTAAAACCTTAGAGGCTATTTAAGTT
GCTGATTTATATTAATTTTATTGTTCAAACATGAGAGCTTAGTACGTGAAACATGAGAGCTTAGTACGTT
AGCCATGAGAGCTTAGTACGTTAGCCATGAGGGTTTAGTTCGTTAAACATGAGAGCTTAGTACGTTAAAC
ATGAGAGCTTAGTACGTGAAACATGAGAGCTTAGTACGTACTATCAACAGGTTGAACTGCTGATCTTCAG
ATCCTCTACGCCGGACGCATCGTGGCCGGATCTTGCGGCCGCAAAAATTAAAAATGAAGTTTTAAATCAA
TCTAAAGTATATATGAGTAAACTTGGTCTGACAGTTACCAATGCTTAATCAGTGAGGCACCTATCTCAGC
GATCTGTCTATTTCGTTCATCCATAGTTGCCTGACTCCCCGTCGTGTAGATAACTACGATACGGGAGGGC
TTACCATCTGGCCCCAGTGCTGCAATGATACCGCGAGACCCACGCTCACCGGCTCCAGATTTATCAGCAA
TAAACCAGCCAGCCGGAAGGGCCGAGCGCAGAAGTGGTCCTGCAACTTTATCCGCCTCCATCCAGTCTAT
TAATTGTTGCCGGGAAGCTAGAGTAAGTAGTTCGCCAGTTAATAGTTTGCGCAACGTTGTTGCCATTGCT
ACAGGCATCGTGGTGTCACGCTCGTCGTTTGGTATGGCTTCATTCAGCTCCGGTTCCCAACGATCAAGGC
GAGTTACATGATCCCCCATGTTGTGCAAAAAAGCGGTTAGCTCCTTCGGTCCTCCGATCGTTGTCAGAAG
TAAGTTGGCCGCAGTGTTATCACTCATGGTTATGGCAGCACTGCATAATTCTCTTACTGTCATGCCATCC
GTAAGATGCTTTTCTGTGACTGGTGAGTACTCAACCAAGTCATTCTGAGAATAGTGTATGCGGCGACCGA
GTTGCTCTTGCCCGGCGTCAATACGGGATAATACCGCGCCACATAGCAGAACTTTAAAAGTGCTCATCAT
TGGAAAACGTTCTTCGGGGCGAAAACTCTCAAGGATCTTACCGCTGTTGAGATCCAGTTCGATGTAACCC
ACTCGTGCACCCAACTGATCTTCAGCATCTTTTACTTTCACCAGCGTTTCTGGGTGAGCAAAAACAGGAA
GGCAAAATGCCGCAAAAAAGGGAATAAGGGCGACACGGAAATGTTGAATACTCATACTCTTCCTTTTTCA
ATATTATTGAAGCATTTATCAGGGTTATTGTCTCATGAGCGGATACATATTTGAATGTATTTAGAAAAAT
AAACAAATAGGGGTTCCGCGCACATTTCCCCGAAAAGTGCCACCTGCATCCAGAAACGTCCCAAATCGCA
GCCAATCACATTGGCATAAACCATCGCTTCTTTGATAACGCCAGATGCCGTGCTGCCATCAATGGACAAC
GCGCCAACCAGTACCGTCGGCATATTGTTCATAATAGAAGAGAGGAAGGCGGTGAGGAATCCGGTGCCGA
GCGTCGCGGCCCACAGGCCGTTATCCGCCAGCACGTTGAGTACGCCAGAAAGATATTCCGTTAATCCGGC
ATTGCGCAGGCCATAAACCACCAGATACATGCCGAGCGAGAAGATGACAATCTGCCAGGGGGCACCGCGC
AGGACTTTACCCGTATTAATCGCATGACCGCGTTTAGCGACGACAAATAATATCAGCGCGCCCACAGCTG
CAATGGCGCTCACCGGACTGCCGAGCGGTTCCAGGACGAAAAATCCCACCAGCAGAAGCAGTAAAACAAC
CCAGCCAGTTTTGAACGTAGCAGGATCTTTGATCGCTTCTGCGGGAGATTTCAGCAGCGCCATATCGTAG
TTCTGCGGAATATCTTTGCGAAAATAGAGATGTAACATCACCAGCGTGGCAACAATCGCGGCGATAAACA
AAAAAAACCCCGCTTCGGCGGGGTTTTTTTTAATCGTAGGCTGGAGCTGCTTCGAAGTTCCTATACTTTC
TAGAGAATAGGAACTTCGGAATAGGAACTTCATTTAAATGGCGCGCCTTACGCCCCGCCCTGCCACTCAT
CGCAGTACTGTTGTAATTCATTAAGCATTCTGCCGACATGGAAGCCATCACAAACGGCATGATGAACCTG
AATCGCCAGCGGCATCAGCACCTTGTCGCCTTGCGTATAATATTTGCCCATGGTGAAAACGGGGGCGAAG
AAGTTGTCCATATTGGCCACGTTTAAATCAAAACTGGTGAAACTCACCCAGGGATTGGCTGAGACGAAAA
ACATATTCTCAATAAACCCTTTAGGGAAATAGGCCAGGTTTTCACCGTAACACGCCACATCTTGCGAATA
TATGTGTAGAAACTGCCGGAAATCGTCGTGGTATTCACTCCAGAGCGATGAAAACGTTTCAGTTTGCTCA
TGGAAAACGGTGTAACAAGGGTGAACACTATCCCATATCACCAGCTCACCGTCTTTCATTGCCATACGTA
ATTCCGGATGAGCATTCATCAGGCGGGCAAGAATGTGAATAAAGGCCGGATAAAACTTGTGCTTATTTTT
CTTTACGGTCTTTAAAAAGGCCGTAATATCCAGCTGAACGGTCTGGTTATAGGTACATTGAGCAACTGAC
TGAAATGCCTCAAAATGTTCTTTACGATGCCATTGGGATATATCAACGGTGGTATATCCAGTGATTTTTT
TCTCCATTTTAGCTTCCTTAGCTCCTGAAAATCTCGACAACTCAAAAAATACGCCCGGTAGTGATCTTAT
TTCATTATGGTGAAAGTTGGAACCTCTTACGTGCCGATCAACGTCTCATTTTCGCCAAAAGTTGGCCCAG
GGCTTCCCGGTATCAACAGGGACACCAGGATTTATTTATTCTGCGAAGTGATCTTCCGTCACAGGTAGGC
GCGCCGAAGTTCCTATACTTTCTAGAGAATAGGAACTTCGGAATAGGAACTAAGGAGGATATTCATATAG
ACCATGATTGCATGCGGTACCGAGCTCGGATCCACTAGTAGAGGATAAAACATATGGAATTCCTGCAGTG
CGCAGTCGACGCGCAAAAAACCCCGCCCCTGACAGGGCGGGGTTTTTTCGCTGTTTATCCACCGGCACCA
TCACCGAGGCGTATTCGCGAAAGCCGAGGCCAAAGAAATCAGCGGAAACGATATTCACCAGGTTGGAGAC
AATAAGCGGCAGGCTGGCGGTATCGGCAATGAATCCGGCCGCCATCACGAACGCCAGCGTAGTGCCTTTA
CTGAACCCTAAAGCCAGCAGCATGGCGATGACAATCGGTGTCAAAATAAGCGCCGCGCCATCATTGGCAA
ACAGGGCGGCAACGGCAGCACCGAGCAGGACAATCCAGGTAAACAGCAAGCGACCACGACCATTACCCCA
GCGTGAGACGTGCAGCGCCGCCCATTCAAAAAAGCCGGACTCATCCAGCAGCAGGCTGATGATAACGACG
GCGATAAACGCAGCCGTCGCGTTCCAGACGATATTCCACACCACCGGAATATCACCCGGATGGACCACGC
CCGTAACTAACGCCAGTACTGCGCCGAGCGTTGCACTCCAGCCGATGCCTAAACCTTTCGGCTGCCAGAT
AACCAATACGATGGTCAGGACGTTTCTG
Features (pLannotate 1.2.2; 9 found; start..end, strand, type, name):
     35..423     -  rep_origin     R6K γ ori: γ replication origin from E. coli plasmid R6K; requires the R6K initiator protein pi for replication
    525..1385    -  CDS            AmpR: β-lactamase; bla; confers resistance to ampicillin, carbenicillin, and related antibiotics
   1386..1490    -  promoter       AmpR promoter: bla
   1529..2095    -  CDS            arsB (fragment): ARSB_ECOLI - Also known as arsF. Experimental evidence at protein level: Swiss-Prot protein existence level 1. Involved in arsenical resistance. Thought to form the channel of an arsenite pump (By similarity). From Escherichia coli (strain K12).
   2154..2201    -  protein_bind   FRT: FLP-mediated recombination occurs in the 8-bp core sequence TCTAGAAA (Turan and Bode, 2011). FLP recombinase from the Saccharomyces cerevisiae 2μ plasmid
   2218..2877    -  CDS            CmR: chloramphenicol acetyltransferase; cat; confers resistance to chloramphenicol
   2878..2980    -  promoter       cat promoter: promoter of the E. coli cat gene encoding chloramphenicol acetyltransferase
   3086..3119    -  protein_bind   FRT (minimal): supports FLP-mediated excision but not integration (Turan and Bode, 2011) FLP recombinase from the Saccharomyces cerevisiae 2μ plasmid
   3277..3801    -  CDS            arsB (fragment): ARSB_ECOLI - Also known as arsF. Experimental evidence at protein level: Swiss-Prot protein existence level 1. Involved in arsenical resistance. Thought to form the channel of an arsenite pump (By similarity). From Escherichia coli (strain K12).
