[The description below was written by a language model from this plasmid's Addgene catalogue record and pLannotate feature annotations shown in this document.]
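Description:
pKIKOarsBCm is an empty knock-in/knock-out backbone for placing DNA onto the Escherichia coli chromosome at the arsB locus by homologous recombination. It was built from the oriR6Kγ–bla portion of pKD4, so it replicates from the R6K γ origin, which depends on the pi initiator protein. It must therefore be maintained in a pir-expressing host (Pir1 is listed), where it is recorded as low copy. In ordinary E. coli strains it cannot replicate, which suits an integration vector because marker retention then reflects chromosomal insertion. Selection uses ampicillin (β-lactamase with its native promoter, on the backbone) and chloramphenicol.

A roughly 1 kb arsB fragment was added to the backbone and then split by a multiple cloning site and a chloramphenicol resistance cassette. The feature tables accordingly show two arsB fragments of about 0.5 kb each, which serve as homology arms. Between them lies the cat gene with its own promoter, flanked by a full FRT site and a minimal FRT site. The MCS itself is not annotated, but an unannotated gap between the minimal FRT and the adjacent arsB arm may correspond to it. DNA of interest, up to whole metabolic pathways according to the associated publication title, is cloned between the arms. It integrates together with the marker, disrupting arsB, an arsenical resistance gene, and FLP recombinase can afterwards excise the chloramphenicol cassette. The backbone ampicillin marker lies outside the arms.

The two sequence records (3,808 and 3,771 nt) share the same feature order and differ slightly in length around the origin region. The depositor notes that the stock can exist as a multimer, which usually does not impair function but may lower transformation efficiency.
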