Addgene plasmid #46763: pKIKOarsBCm
Purpose: (Empty Backbone) E.coli genomic integration at arsB
Depositing lab: Lars Nielsen & Claudia Vickers. Depositing organization: University of Queensland. Publication: Knock-in/Knock-out (KIKO) vectors for rapid integration of large DNA sequences, including whole metabolic pathways, onto the Escherichia coli chromosome at well-characterised loci. Sabri S, Steen JA, Bongers M, Nielsen LK, Vickers CE. Microb Cell Fact. 2013 Jun 24;12(1):60. 10.1186/1475-2859-12-60 PubMed 23799955.
Backbone
  Vector backbone: pKD4
  Backbone size (bp): 3267
  Modifications to backbone: oriR6Kgamma bla fragment from pKD4 used as backbone. 1kb fragment of arsB added (creating an intermediate vector). Subsequent addition of MCS and chloramphenicol antibiotic resistance cassette.
  Vector type: E.coli genomic integration
Growth in bacteria
  Bacterial resistance: Chloramphenicol and Ampicillin, 25 & 100 μg/mL
  Growth temperature: 37°C
  Growth strain: Pir1
  Copy number: Low Copy
Terms and licenses: Academic/Nonprofit Terms; Industry Terms: Not Available to Industry
Depositor comments: This plasmid is used for integration of DNA into the E.coli genome via homologous recombination. The DNA of interest is cloned between arsB homologous arms and integrated at the arsB locus. This plasmid has been found exist in our stock as a multimer. Plasmid multimerization often does not impact plasmid function, but may reduce transformation efficiencies. You may need to screen multiple colonies to isolate the monomeric version of this plasmid. If you still have trouble isolating the monomeric version, you might consider linearizing, gel extracting, re-ligating, and transforming the plasmid.
How to cite: pKIKOarsBCm was a gift from Lars Nielsen & Claudia Vickers (Addgene plasmid # 46763 ; http://n2t.net/addgene:46763 ; RRID:Addgene_46763)
