>Addgene plasmid #46763 | pKIKOarsBCm | addgene partial sequence | sequence record 71449 | CAT-R 5'-GCAACTGACTGAAATGCCTC-3'
GTATATCCAGTGATTTTTTTCTCCATTTTAGCTTCCTTAGCTCCTGAAAATCTCGACAACTCAAAAAATA
CGCCCGGTAGTGATCTTATTTCATTATGGTGAAAGTTGGAACCTCTTACGTGCCGATCAACGTCTCATTT
TCGCCAAAAGTTGGCCCAGGGCTTCCCGGTATCAACAGGGACACCAGGATTTATTTATTCTGCGAAGTGA
TCTTCCGTCACAGGTAGGCGCGCCGAAGTTCCTATACTTTCTAGAGAATAGGAACTTCGGAATAGGAACT
AAGGAGGATATTCATATAGACCATGATTGCATGCGGTACCGAGCTCGGATCCACTAGTAGAGGATAAAAC
ATATGGAATTCCTGCAGTGCGCAGTCGACGCGCAAAAAACCCCGCCCCTGACAGGGCGGGGTTTTTTCGC
TGTTTATCCACCGGCACCATCACCGAGGCGTATTCGCGAAAGCCGAGGCCAAAGAAATCAGCGGAAACGA
TATTCACCAGGTTGGAGACAATAAGCGGCAGGCTGGCGGTATCGGCAATGAATCCGGCCGCCATCACGAA
CGCCAGCGTAGTGCCTTTACTGAACCCTAAAGCCAGCAGCATGGCGATGACAATCGGTGTCAAAATAAGC
GCCGCGCCATCATTGGCAAACAGGGCGGCAACGGCAGCACCGAGCAGGACAATCCAGGTAAACAGCAAGC
GACCACGACCATTACCCCAGCGTGAGACGTGCAGCGCCGCCCATTCAAAAAAGCCGGACTCATCCAGCAG
CAGGCTGATGATAACGACGGCGATAAACGCAGCCGTCGCGTTCCAGACGATATTCCACACCACCGGAATA
TCAC
