>Addgene plasmid #46763 | pKIKOarsBCm | addgene partial sequence | sequence record 71586 | CAT-F 5'-GTTTGTGATGGCTTCCATGTC-3'
TACTGCGATGAGTGGCAGGGCGGGGCGTAAGGCGCGCCATTTAAATGAAGTTCCTATTCCGAAGTTCCTA
TTCTCTAGAAAGTATAGGAACTTCGAAGCAGCTCCAGCCTACGATTAAAAAAAACCCCGCCGAAGCGGGG
TTTTTTTTGTTTATCGCCGCGATTGTTGCCACGCTGGTGATGTTACATCTCTATTTTCGCAAAGATATTC
CGCAGAACTACGATATGGCGCTGCTGAAATCTCCCGCAGAAGCGATCAAAGATCCTGCTACGTTCAAAAC
TGGCTGGGTTGTTTTACTGCTTCTGCTGGTGGGATTTTTCGTCCTGGAACCGCTCGGCAGTCCGGTGAGC
GCCATTGCAGCTGTGGGCGCGCTGATATTATTTGTCGTCGCTAAACGCGGTCATGCGATTAATACGGGTA
AAGTCCTGCGCGGTGCCCCCTGGCAGATTGTCATCTTCTCGCTCGGCATGTATCTGGTGGTTTATGGCCT
GCGCAATGCCGGATTAACGGAATATCTTTCTGGCGTACTCAACGTGCTGGCGGATAACGGCCTGTGGGCC
GCGACGCTCGGCACCGGATTCCTCACCGCCTTCCTCTCTTCTATTATGAACAATATGCCGACGGTACTGG
TTGGCGCGTTGTCCATTGATGGCAGCACGGCATCTGGCGTTATCAAAGAAGCGATGGTTTATGCCAATGT
GATTGGCTGCGATTTGGGACGTTTCTGGATGCAGGTGGCACTTTTCGGGGAAATGTGCGCGGAACCCCTA
TTTGTTTATTTTTCTAAATACATTCAAATATGTATCCGCTCATGAGACAATAACCCTGATAAATGCTTCA
ATAATATTGA
